>Addgene plasmid #139155 | pJBL6730 | addgene full sequence | sequence record 275293 | Addgene NGS Result
TGAATTCACGAGATCTGCGGATGGGCAGTATTGGCGCTGAACGCCTGCTGGCGCGTATTCGTGGCGAAAA
AGAGTATTGACTTCGCATCTTTTTGTACCTATAATGTGTGGCCTCTATCCTATCTATCTGCCTGTCCTGT
CCTGTGTCTTTGCGGGGAATGTATACAGTTCATGTATATATTCCCCGCTTTTTTTTTGGATCTTAGGAGG
AATATAAAATGAAAAATTGTGTCATCGTCAGTGCGGTACGTACTGCTATCGGTAGTTTTAACGGTTCACT
CGCTTCCACCAGCGCCATCGACCTGGGGGCGACAGTAATTAAAGCCGCCATTGAACGTGCAAAAATCGAT
TCACAACACGTTGATGAAGTGATTATGGGTAACGTGTTACAAGCCGGGCTGGGGCAAAATCCGGCGCGTC
AGGCACTGTTAAAAAGCGGGCTGGCAGAAACGGTGTGCGGATTCACGGTCAATAAAGTATGTGGTTCGGG
TCTTAAAAGTGTGGCGCTTGCCGCCCAGGCCATTCAGGCAGGTCAGGCGCAGAGCATTGTGGCGGGGGGT
ATGGAAAATATGAGTTTAGCCCCCTACTTACTCGATGCAAAAGCACGCTCTGGTTATCGTCTTGGAGACG
GACAGGTTTATGACGTAATCCTGCGCGATGGCCTGATGTGCGCCACCCATGGTTATCATATGGGGATTAC
CGCCGAAAACGTGGCTAAAGAGTACGGAATTACCCGTGAAATGCAGGATGAACTGGCGCTACATTCACAG
CGTAAAGCGGCAGCCGCAATTGAGTCCGGTGCTTTTACAGCCGAAATCGTCCCGGTAAATGTTGTCACTC
GAAAGAAAACCTTCGTCTTCAGTCAAGACGAGTTCCCGAAAGCGAACTCAACGGCTGAAGCGTTAGGTGC
ATTGCGCCCGGCCTTCGATAAAGCAGGAACAGTCACCGCTGGGAACGCGTCTGGTATTAACGACGGTGCT
GCCGCTCTGGTGATTATGGAAGAATCTGCGGCGCTGGCAGCAGGCCTTACCCCCCTGGCTCGCATTAAAA
GTTATGCCAGCGGTGGCGTGCCCCCCGCATTGATGGGTATGGGGCCAGTACCTGCCACGCAAAAAGCGTT
ACAACTGGCGGGGCTGCAACTGGCGGATATTGATCTCATTGAGGCTAATGAAGCATTTGCTGCACAGTTC
CTTGCCGTTGGGAAAAACCTGGGCTTTGATTCTGAGAAAGTGAATGTCAACGGCGGGGCCATCGCGCTCG
GGCATCCTATCGGTGCCAGTGGTGCTCGTATTCTGGTCACACTATTACATGCCATGCAGGCACGCGATAA
AACGCTGGGGCTGGCAACACTGTGCATTGGCGGCGGTCAGGGAATTGCGATGGTGATTGAACGGTTGAAT
TGAGGATCTTGAATTAAGGAGGACAGCTAAATGAAACTCTCAACTAAACTTTGTTGGTGTGGTATTAAAG
GAAGACTTAGGCCGCAAAAGCAACAACAATTACACAATACAAACTTGCAAATGACTGAACTAAAAAAACA
AAAGACCGCTGAACAAAAAACCAGACCTCAAAATGTCGGTATTAAAGGTATCCAAATTTACATCCCAACT
CAATGTGTCAACCAATCTGAGCTAGAGAAATTTGATGGCGTTTCTCAAGGTAAATACACAATTGGTCTGG
GCCAAACCAACATGTCTTTTGTCAATGACAGAGAAGATATCTACTCGATGTCCCTAACTGTTTTGTCTAA
GTTGATCAAGAGTTACAACATCGACACCAACAAAATTGGTAGATTAGAAGTCGGTACTGAAACTCTGATT
GACAAGTCCAAGTCTGTCAAGTCTGTCTTGATGCAATTGTTTGGTGAAAACACTGACGTCGAAGGTATTG
ACACGCTTAATGCCTGTTACGGTGGTACCAACGCGTTGTTCAACTCTTTGAACTGGATTGAATCTAACGC
ATGGGATGGTAGAGACGCCATTGTAGTTTGCGGTGATATTGCCATCTACGATAAGGGTGCCGCAAGACCA
ACCGGTGGTGCCGGTACTGTTGCTATGTGGATCGGTCCTGATGCTCCAATTGTATTTGACTCTGTAAGAG
CTTCTTACATGGAACACGCCTACGATTTTTACAAGCCAGATTTCACCAGCGAATATCCTTACGTCGATGG
TCATTTTTCATTAACTTGTTACGTCAAGGCTCTTGATCAAGTTTACAAGAGTTATTCCAAGAAGGCTATT
TCTAAAGGGTTGGTTAGCGATCCCGCTGGTTCGGATGCTTTGAACGTTTTGAAATATTTCGACTACAACG
TTTTCCATGTTCCAACCTGTAAATTGGTCACAAAATCATACGGTAGATTACTATATAACGATTTCAGAGC
CAATCCTCAATTGTTCCCAGAAGTTGACGCCGAATTAGCTACTCGCGATTATGACGAATCTTTAACCGAT
AAGAACATTGAAAAAACTTTTGTTAATGTTGCTAAGCCATTCCACAAAGAGAGAGTTGCCCAATCTTTGA
TTGTTCCAACAAACACAGGTAACATGTACACCGCATCTGTTTATGCCGCCTTTGCATCTCTATTAAACTA
TGTTGGATCTGACGACTTACAAGGCAAGCGTGTTGGTTTATTTTCTTACGGTTCCGGTTTAGCTGCATCT
CTATATTCTTGCAAAATTGTTGGTGACGTCCAACATATTATCAAGGAATTAGATATTACTAACAAATTAG
CCAAGAGAATCACCGAAACTCCAAAGGATTACGAAGCTGCCATCGAATTGAGAGAAAATGCCCATTTGAA
GAAGAACTTCAAACCTCAAGGTTCCATTGAGCATTTGCAAAGTGGTGTTTACTACTTGACCAACATCGAT
GACAAATTTAGAAGATCCTACGATGTTAAAAAATGAGGATCTAAAATAAGGAGGATTACACTATGGTTTT
AACCAATAAAACAGTCATTTCTGGATCGAAAGTCAAAAGTTTATCATCTGCGCAATCGAGCTCATCAGGA
CCTTCATCATCTAGTGAGGAAGATGATTCCCGCGATATTGAAAGCTTGGATAAGAAAATACGTCCTTTAG
AAGAATTAGAAGCATTATTAAGTAGTGGAAATACAAAACAATTGAAGAACAAAGAGGTCGCTGCCTTGGT
TATTCACGGTAAGTTACCTTTGTACGCTTTGGAGAAAAAATTAGGTGATACTACGAGAGCGGTTGCGGTA
CGTAGGAAGGCTCTTTCAATTTTGGCAGAAGCTCCTGTATTAGCATCTGATCGTTTACCATATAAAAATT
ATGACTACGACCGCGTATTTGGCGCTTGTTGTGAAAATGTTATAGGTTACATGCCTTTGCCCGTTGGTGT
TATAGGCCCCTTGGTTATCGATGGTACATCTTATCATATACCAATGGCAACTACAGAGGGTTGTTTGGTA
GCTTCTGCCATGCGTGGCTGTAAGGCAATCAATGCTGGCGGTGGTGCAACAACTGTTTTAACTAAGGATG
GTATGACAAGAGGCCCAGTAGTCCGTTTCCCAACTTTGAAAAGATCCGGTGCCTGTAAGATATGGTTAGA
CTCAGAAGAGGGACAAAACGCAATTAAAAAAGCTTTTAACTCTACATCAAGATTTGCACGTCTGCAACAT
ATTCAAACTTGTCTAGCAGGAGATTTACTCTTCATGAGATTTAGAACAACTACTGGTGACGCAATGGGTA
TGAATATGATTTCTAAAGGTGTCGAATACTCATTAAAGCAAATGGTAGAAGAGTATGGCTGGGAAGATAT
GGAGGTTGTCTCCGTTTCTGGTAACTACTGTACCGACAAAAAACCAGCTGCCATCAACTGGATCGAAGGT
CGTGGTAAGAGTGTCGTCGCAGAAGCTACTATTCCTGGTGATGTTGTCAGAAAAGTGTTAAAAAGTGATG
TTTCCGCATTGGTTGAGTTGAACATTGCTAAGAATTTGGTTGGATCTGCAATGGCTGGGTCTGTTGGTGG
ATTTAACGCACATGCAGCTAATTTAGTGACAGCTGTTTTCTTGGCATTAGGACAAGATCCTGCACAAAAT
GTTGAAAGTTCCAACTGTATAACATTGATGAAAGAAGTGGACGGTGATTTGAGAATTTCCGTATCCATGC
CATCCATCGAAGTAGGTACCATCGGTGGTGGTACTGTTCTAGAACCACAAGGTGCCATGTTGGACTTATT
AGGTGTAAGAGGCCCGCATGCTACCGCTCCTGGTACCAACGCACGTCAATTAGCAAGAATAGTTGCCTGT
GCCGTCTTGGCAGGTGAATTATCCTTATGTGCTGCCCTAGCAGCCGGCCATTTGGTTCAAAGTCATATGA
CCCACAACAGGAAACCTGCTGAACCAACAAAACCTAACAATTTGGACGCCACTGATATAAATCGTTTGAA
AGATGGGTCCGTCACCTGCATTAAATCCTGAGGATCTAGGAGGTTAATTGGATGTCATTACCGTTCTTAA
CTTCTGCACCGGGAAAGGTTATTATTTTTGGTGAACACTCTGCTGTGTACAACAAGCCTGCCGTCGCTGC
TAGTGTGTCTGCGTTGAGAACCTACCTGCTAATAAGCGAGTCATCTGCACCAGATACTATTGAATTGGAC
TTCCCGGACATTAGCTTTAATCATAAGTGGTCCATCAATGATTTCAATGCCATCACCGAGGATCAAGTAA
ACTCCCAAAAATTGGCCAAGGCTCAACAAGCCACCGATGGCTTGTCTCAGGAACTCGTTAGTCTTTTGGA
CCCGTTGTTAGCTCAACTATCCGAATCCTTCCACTACCATGCAGCGTTTTGTTTCCTGTATATGTTTGTT
TGCCTATGCCCCCATGCCAAGAATATTAAGTTTTCTTTAAAGTCTACTTTACCCATCGGTGCTGGGTTGG
GCTCAAGCGCCTCTATTTCTGTATCACTGGCCTTAGCTATGGCCTACTTGGGGGGGTTAATAGGATCTAA
TGACTTGGAAAAGCTGTCAGAAAACGATAAGCATATAGTGAATCAATGGGCCTTCATAGGTGAAAAGTGT
ATTCACGGTACCCCTTCAGGAATAGATAACGCTGTGGCCACTTATGGTAATGCCCTGCTATTTGAAAAAG
ACTCACATAATGGAACAATAAACACAAACAATTTTAAGTTCTTAGATGATTTCCCAGCCATTCCAATGAT
CCTAACCTATACTAGGATTCCAAGGTCTACAAAAGACCTTGTTGCTCGCGTTCGTGTGTTGGTCACCGAG
AAATTTCCTGAAGTTATGAAGCCAATTCTAGATGCCATGGGTGAATGTGCCCTACAAGGCTTAGAGATCA
TGACTAAGTTAAGTAAATGTAAAGGCACCGATGACGAGGCTGTAGAAAATAATAATGAACTGTATGAACA
ACTATTGGAATTGATAAGAATAAATCATGGACTGCTTGTCTCAATCGGTGTTTCTCATCCTGGATTAGAA
CTTATTAAAAATCTGAGCGATGATTTGAGAATTGGCTCCACAAAACTTACCGGTGCTGGTGGCGGCGGTT
GCTCTTTGACTTTGTTACGAAGAGACATTACTCAAGAGCAAATTGACAGCTTCAAAAAGAAATTGCAAGA
TGATTTTAGTTACGAGACATTTGAAACAGACTTGGGTGGGACTGGCTGCTGTTTGTTAAGCGCAAAAAAT
TTGAATAAAGACCTTAAAATCAAATCCCTAGTATTCCAATTATTTGAAAATAAAACTACCACAAAGCAAC
AAATTGACGATCTATTATTGCCAGGAAACACGAATTTACCATGGACTTCATAGGGATCTTAAGGAGGATA
CCCTATGTCAGAGTTGAGAGCCTTCAGTGCCCCAGGGAAAGCGTTACTAGCTGGTGGATATTTAGTTTTA
GATACAAAATATGAAGCATTTGTAGTCGGATTATCGGCAAGAATGCATGCTGTAGCCCATCCTTACGGTT
CATTGCAAGGGTCTGATAAGTTTGAAGTGCGTGTGAAAAGTAAACAATTTAAAGATGGGGAGTGGCTGTA
CCATATAAGTCCTAAAAGTGGCTTCATTCCTGTTTCGATAGGCGGATCTAAGAACCCTTTCATTGAAAAA
GTTATCGCTAACGTATTTAGCTACTTTAAACCTAACATGGACGACTACTGCAATAGAAACTTGTTCGTTA
TTGATATTTTCTCTGATGATGCCTACCATTCTCAGGAGGATAGCGTTACCGAACATCGTGGCAACAGAAG
ATTGAGTTTTCATTCGCACAGAATTGAAGAAGTTCCCAAAACAGGGCTGGGCTCCTCGGCAGGTTTAGTC
ACAGTTTTAACTACAGCTTTGGCCTCCTTTTTTGTATCGGACCTGGAAAATAATGTAGACAAATATAGAG
AAGTTATTCATAATTTAGCACAAGTTGCTCATTGTCAAGCTCAGGGTAAAATTGGAAGCGGGTTTGATGT
AGCGGCGGCAGCATATGGATCTATCAGATATAGAAGATTCCCACCCGCATTAATCTCTAATTTGCCAGAT
ATTGGAAGTGCTACTTACGGCAGTAAACTGGCGCATTTGGTTGATGAAGAAGACTGGAATATTACGATTA
AAAGTAACCATTTACCTTCGGGATTAACTTTATGGATGGGCGATATTAAGAATGGTTCAGAAACAGTAAA
ACTGGTCCAGAAGGTAAAAAATTGGTATGATTCGCATATGCCAGAAAGCTTGAAAATATATACAGAACTC
GATCATGCAAATTCTAGATTTATGGATGGACTATCTAAACTAGATCGCTTACACGAGACTCATGACGATT
ACAGCGATCAGATATTTGAGTCTCTTGAGAGGAATGACTGTACCTGTCAAAAGTATCCTGAAATCACAGA
AGTTAGAGATGCAGTTGCCACAATTAGACGTTCCTTTAGAAAAATAACTAAAGAATCTGGTGCCGATATC
GAACCTCCCGTACAAACTAGCTTATTGGATGATTGCCAGACCTTAAAAGGAGTTCTTACTTGCTTAATAC
CTGGTGCTGGTGGTTATGACGCCATTGCAGTGATTACTAAGCAAGATGTTGATCTTAGGGCTCAAACCGC
TAATGACAAAAGATTTTCTAAGGTTCAATGGCTGGATGTAACTCAGGCTGACTGGGGTGTTAGGAAAGAA
AAAGATCCGGAAACTTATCTTGATAAATAGGGATCTAGGAGGATTATGAGATGACCGTTTACACAGCATC
CGTTACCGCACCCGTCAACATCGCAACCCTTAAGTATTGGGGGAAAAGGGACACGAAGTTGAATCTGCCC
ACCAATTCGTCCATATCAGTGACTTTATCGCAAGATGACCTCAGAACGTTGACCTCTGCGGCTACTGCAC
CTGAGTTTGAACGCGACACTTTGTGGTTAAATGGAGAACCACACAGCATCGACAATGAAAGAACTCAAAA
TTGTCTGCGCGACCTACGCCAATTAAGAAAGGAAATGGAATCGAAGGACGCCTCATTGCCCACATTATCT
CAATGGAAACTCCACATTGTCTCCGAAAATAACTTTCCTACAGCAGCTGGTTTAGCTTCCTCCGCTGCTG
GCTTTGCTGCATTGGTCTCTGCAATTGCTAAGTTATACCAATTACCACAGTCAACTTCAGAAATATCTAG
AATAGCAAGAAAGGGGTCTGGTTCAGCTTGTAGATCGTTGTTTGGCGGATACGTGGCCTGGGAAATGGGA
AAAGCTGAAGATGGTCATGATTCCATGGCAGTACAAATCGCAGACAGCTCTGACTGGCCTCAGATGAAAG
CTTGTGTCCTAGTTGTCAGCGATATTAAAAAGGATGTGAGTTCCACTCAGGGTATGCAATTGACCGTGGC
AACCTCCGAACTATTTAAAGAAAGAATTGAACATGTCGTACCAAAGAGATTTGAAGTCATGCGTAAAGCC
ATTGTTGAAAAAGATTTCGCCACCTTTGCAAAGGAAACAATGATGGATTCCAACTCTTTCCATGCCACAT
GTTTGGACTCTTTCCCTCCAATATTCTACATGAATGACACTTCCAAGCGTATCATCAGTTGGTGCCACAC
CATTAATCAGTTTTACGGAGAAACAATCGTTGCATACACGTTTGATGCAGGTCCAAATGCTGTGTTGTAC
TACTTAGCTGAAAATGAGTCGAAACTCTTTGCATTTATCTATAAATTGTTTGGCTCTGTTCCTGGATGGG
ACAAGAAATTTACTACTGAGCAGCTTGAGGCTTTCAACCATCAATTTGAATCATCTAACTTTACTGCACG
TGAATTGGATCTTGAGTTGCAAAAGGATGTTGCCAGAGTGATTTTAACTCAAGTCGGTTCAGGCCCACAA
GAAACAAACGAATCTTTGATTGACGCAAAGACTGGTCTACCAAAGGAATAAGGATCTAGGAGGTAATGAT
AATGCAAACGGAACACGTCATTTTATTGAATGCACAGGGAGTTCCCACGGGTACGCTGGAAAAGTATGCC
GCACACACGGCAGACACCCGCTTACATCTCGCGTTCTCCAGTTGGCTGTTTAATGCCAAAGGACAATTAT
TAGTTACCCGCCGCGCACTGAGCAAAAAAGCATGGCCTGGCGTGTGGACTAACTCGGTTTGTGGGCACCC
ACAACTGGGAGAAAGCAACGAAGACGCAGTGATCCGCCGTTGCCGTTATGAGCTTGGCGTGGAAATTACG
CCTCCTGAATCTATCTATCCTGACTTTCGCTACCGCGCCACCGATCCGAGTGGCATTGTGGAAAATGAAG
TGTGTCCGGTATTTGCCGCACGCACCACTAGTGCGTTACAGATCAATGATGATGAAGTGATGGATTATCA
ATGGTGTGATTTAGCAGATGTATTACACGGTATTGATGCCACGCCGTGGGCGTTCAGTCCGTGGATGGTG
ATGCAGGCGACAAATCGCGAAGCCAGAAAACGATTATCTGCATTTACCCAGCTTAAATAAGGATCTAGGA
GGTTACTCATATGGACTTTCCGCAGCAACTCGAAGCCTGCGTTAAGCAGGCCAACCAGGCGCTGAGCCGT
TTTATCGCCCCACTGCCCTTTCAGAACACTCCCGTGGTCGAAACCATGCAGTATGGCGCATTATTAGGTG
GTAAGCGCCTGCGACCTTTCCTGGTTTATGCCACCGGTCATATGTTCGGCGTTAGCACAAACACGCTGGA
CGCACCCGCTGCCGCCGTTGAGTGTATCCACGCTTACTCATTAATTCATGATGATTTACCGGCAATGGAT
GATGACGATCTGCGTCGCGGTTTGCCAACCTGCCATGTGAAGTTTGGCGAAGCAAACGCGATTCTCGCTG
GCGACGCTTTACAAACGCTGGCGTTCTCGATTTTAAGCGATGCCGATATGCCGGAAGTGTCGGACCGCGA
CAGAATTTCGATGATTTCTGAACTGGCGAGCGCCAGTGGTATTGCCGGAATGTGCGGTGGTCAGGCATTA
GATTTAGACGCGGAAGGCAAACACGTACCTCTGGACGCGCTTGAGCGTATTCATCGTCATAAAACCGGCG
CATTGATTCGCGCCGCCGTTCGCCTTGGTGCATTAAGCGCCGGAGATAAAGGACGTCGTGCTCTGCCGGT
ACTCGACAAGTATGCAGAGAGCATCGGCCTTGCCTTCCAGGTTCAGGATGACATCCTGGATGTGGTGGGA
GATACTGCAACGTTGGGAAAACGCCAGGGTGCCGACCAGCAACTTGGTAAAAGTACCTACCCTGCACTTC
TGGGCCTTGAGCAAGCCCGGAAGAAAGCCCGGGATCTGATCGACGATGCCCGTCAGTCGCTGAAACAACT
GGCTGAACAGTCACTCGATACCTCGGCACTGGAAGCGCTAGCGGACTACATCATCCAGCGTAATAAATAA
GGATCTCCAGGCATCAAATAAAACGAAAGGCTCAGTCGAAAGACTGGGCCTTTCGTTTTATCTGTTGTTT
GTCGGTGAACGCTCTCTACTAGAGTCACACTGGCTCACCTTCGGGTGGGCCTTTCTGCGTTTATAGGATC
CTAACTCGAGTAAGGATCTCCAGGCATCAAATAAAACGAAAGGCTCAGTCGAAAGACTGGGCCTTTCGTT
TTATCTGTTGTTTGTCGGTGAACGCTCTCTACTAGAGTCACACTGGCTCACCTTCGGGTGGGCCTTTCTG
CGTTTATACCTAGGGATATATTCCGCTTCCTCGCTCACTGACTCGCTACGCTCGGTCGTTCGACTGCGGC
GAGCGGAAATGGCTTACGAACGGGGCGGAGATTTCCTGGAAGATGCCAGGAAGATACTTAACAGGGAAGT
GAGAGGGCCGCGGCAAAGCCGTTTTTCCATAGGCTCCGCCCCCCTGACAAGCATCACGAAATCTGACGCT
CAAATCAGTGGTGGCGAAACCCGACAGGACTATAAAGATACCAGGCGTTTCCCCCTGGCGGCTCCCTCGT
GCGCTCTCCTGTTCCTGCCTTTCGGTTTACCGGTGTCATTCCGCTGTTATGGCCGCGTTTGTCTCATTCC
ACGCCTGACACTCAGTTCCGGGTAGGCAGTTCGCTCCAAGCTGGACTGTATGCACGAACCCCCCGTTCAG
TCCGACCGCTGCGCCTTATCCGGTAACTATCGTCTTGAGTCCAACCCGGAAAGACATGCAAAAGCACCAC
TGGCAGCAGCCACTGGTAATTGATTTAGAGGAGTTAGTCTTGAAGTCATGCGCCGGTTAAGGCTAAACTG
AAAGGACAAGTTTTGGTGACTGCGCTCCTCCAAGCCAGTTACCTCGGTTCAAAGAGTTGGTAGCTCAGAG
AACCTTCGAAAAACCGCCCTGCAAGGCGGTTTTTTCGTTTTCAGAGCAAGAGATTACGCGCAGACCAAAA
CGATCTCAAGAAGATCATCTTATTAATCAGATAAAATATTTCTAGATTTCAGTGCAATTTATCTCTTCAA
ATGTAGCACCTGAAGTCAGCCCCATACGATATAAGTTGTTACTAGTGCTTGGATTCTCACCAATAAAAAA
CGCCCGGCGGCAACCGAGCGTTCTGAACAAATCCAGATGGAGTTCTGAGGTCATTACTGGATCTATCAAC
AGGAGTCCAAGCGAGCTCGATATCAAATTACGCCCCGCCCTGCCACTCATCGCAGTACTGTTGTAATTCA
TTAAGCATTCTGCCGACATGGAAGCCATCACAAACGGCATGATGAACCTGAATCGCCAGCGGCATCAGCA
CCTTGTCGCCTTGCGTATAATATTTGCCCATGGTGAAAACGGGGGCGAAGAAGTTGTCCATATTGGCCAC
GTTTAAATCAAAACTGGTGAAACTCACCCAGGGATTGGCTGAGACGAAAAACATATTCTCAATAAACCCT
TTAGGGAAATAGGCCAGGTTTTCACCGTAACACGCCACATCTTGCGAATATATGTGTAGAAACTGCCGGA
AATCGTCGTGGTATTCACTCCAGAGCGATGAAAACGTTTCAGTTTGCTCATGGAAAACGGTGTAACAAGG
GTGAACACTATCCCATATCACCAGCTCACCGTCTTTCATTGCCATACGAAATTCCGGATGAGCATTCATC
AGGCGGGCAAGAATGTGAATAAAGGCCGGATAAAACTTGTGCTTATTTTTCTTTACGGTCTTTAAAAAGG
CCGTAATATCCAGCTGAACGGTCTGGTTATAGGTACATTGAGCAACTGACTGAAATGCCTCAAAATGTTC
TTTACGATGCCATTGGGATATATCAACGGTGGTATATCCAGTGATTTTTTTCTCCATTTTAGCTTCCTTA
GCTCCTGAAAATCTCGATAACTCAAAAAATACGCCCGGTAGTGATCTTATTTCATTATGGTGAAAGTTGG
AACCTCTTACGTGCCGATCAACGTCTCATT
Features (pLannotate 1.2.2; 17 found; start..end, strand, type, name):
    219..1400    +  CDS            atoB: ATOB_ECOLI - Experimental evidence at protein level: Swiss-Prot protein existence level 1. From Escherichia coli (strain K12).
   1431..2903    +  CDS            ERG13: HMCS_YEAST - Also known as HMGS. Experimental evidence at protein level: Swiss-Prot protein existence level 1. This enzyme condenses acetyl-CoA with acetoacetyl-CoA to form HMG-CoA, which is the substrate for HMG-CoA reductase. From Saccharomyces cerevisiae (strain ATCC 204508 / S288c) (Baker's yeast).
   2930..4438    +  CDS            HMG1 (fragment): HMDH1_YEAST - Experimental evidence at protein level: Swiss-Prot protein existence level 1. One of 2 isozymes that catalyze the conversion of HMG-CoA to mevalonate. It is the rate-limiting enzyme of the sterol biosynthesis pathway. Involved in ergosterol biosynthesis. From Saccharomyces cerevisiae (strain ATCC 204508 / S288c) (Baker's yeast).
   4462..5790    +  CDS            ERG12: KIME_YEAST - Also known as RAR1. Experimental evidence at protein level: Swiss-Prot protein existence level 1. RAR (regulation of autonomous replication) is a protein whose activity increases the mitotic stability of plasmids. From Saccharomyces cerevisiae (strain ATCC 204508 / S288c) (Baker's yeast).
   5815..7167    +  CDS            ERG8: ERG8_YEAST - Experimental evidence at protein level: Swiss-Prot protein existence level 1. From Saccharomyces cerevisiae (strain ATCC 204508 / S288c) (Baker's yeast).
   7191..8378    +  CDS            MVD1: MVD1_YEAST - Also known as ERG19, MPD. Experimental evidence at protein level: Swiss-Prot protein existence level 1. From Saccharomyces cerevisiae (strain ATCC 204508 / S288c) (Baker's yeast).
   8402..8947    +  CDS            idi: IDI_ECOLI - Also known as ygfV. Experimental evidence at protein level: Swiss-Prot protein existence level 1. Catalyzes the 1,3-allylic rearrangement of the homoallylic substrate isopentenyl (IPP) to its highly electrophilic allylic isomer, dimethylallyl diphosphate (DMAPP). From Escherichia coli (strain K12).
   8971..9867    +  CDS            ispA: ISPA_ECOLI - Experimental evidence at protein level: Swiss-Prot protein existence level 1. From Escherichia coli (strain K12).
   9885..9956    +  terminator     rrnB T1 terminator: transcription terminator T1 from the E. coli rrnB gene
   9972..9999    +  terminator     T7Te terminator: phage T7 early transcription terminator
  10038..10109   +  terminator     rrnB T1 terminator: transcription terminator T1 from the E. coli rrnB gene
  10125..10152   +  terminator     T7Te terminator: phage T7 early transcription terminator
  10171..10226   -  rep_origin     RSF ori (fragment): Plasmids containing the RSF 1030 origin of replication can be propagated in E. coli cells that contain additional plasmids with compatible origins.
  10314..10859   -  rep_origin     p15A ori: Plasmids containing the medium-copy-number p15A origin of replication can be propagated in E. coli cells that contain a second plasmid with the ColE1 origin.
  10973..11067   -  terminator     lambda t0 terminator: transcription terminator from phage lambda
  11091..11747   -  CDS            cat: CAT_ECOLX - Experimental evidence at protein level: Swiss-Prot protein existence level 1. This enzyme is an effector of chloramphenicol resistance in bacteria. From Escherichia coli. This protein is used as a marker in many commonly used cloning vectors, such as pACYC184.
  11748..11850   -  promoter       cat promoter: promoter of the E. coli cat gene encoding chloramphenicol acetyltransferase
