[The description below was written by a language model from this plasmid's Addgene catalogue record and pLannotate feature annotations shown in this document.]
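Description:
pJBL6730 is a low-copy bacterial expression plasmid of about 11.9 kb built on a p15A backbone for use in E. coli. It replicates from the p15A origin, which is compatible with ColE1-type plasmids, so it can be co-maintained with other constructs. Selection is by chloramphenicol resistance from a cat gene driven by its native promoter and followed by the lambda t0 terminator. A short fragment annotated as RSF ori lies next to the p15A origin and is probably a partial similarity match rather than a second functional origin.

The payload is a synthetic eight-gene operon combining the MevT and MBIS modules of the heterologous mevalonate pathway, all on the same strand. The MevT portion consists of E. coli atoB (acetoacetyl-CoA thiolase), yeast ERG13 (HMG-CoA synthase) and a fragment of yeast HMG1 (HMG-CoA reductase), which together convert acetyl-CoA to mevalonate. The MBIS portion comprises yeast ERG12 (mevalonate kinase), ERG8 (phosphomevalonate kinase) and MVD1 (diphosphomevalonate decarboxylase), followed by E. coli idi (IPP isomerase) and ispA (farnesyl diphosphate synthase), carrying the pathway on to farnesyl diphosphate. Two tandem rrnB T1/T7Te terminator pairs close the operon.

The roughly 200 nt upstream of atoB is unannotated in the feature table. The catalogue purpose indicates that it holds the PapFAB45 promoter followed by a TARGET3 element. Given the associated work on riboregulated switchable feedback promoters, TARGET3 is presumably an RNA regulatory target sequence that places transcription of the operon under the control of a separately supplied small RNA, although the record does not detail the mechanism. The plasmid appears intended for studying controlled expression of an isoprenoid precursor pathway in metabolic engineering.
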