Addgene plasmid #139155: pJBL6730
Purpose: PapFAB45 - TARGET3 - MevT - MBIS
Depositing lab: Julius Lucks. Depositing organization: Northwestern University. Publication: Dynamic Control of Gene Expression with Riboregulated Switchable Feedback Promoters. Glasscock CJ, Biggs BW, Lazar JT, Arnold JH, Burdette LA, Valdes A, Kang MK, Tullman-Ercek D, Tyo KEJ, Lucks JB. ACS Synth Biol. 2021 May 21;10(5):1199-1213. doi: 10.1021/acssynbio.1c00015. Epub 2021 Apr 9. PubMed 33834762.
Backbone
  Vector backbone: p15a
  Vector type: Bacterial Expression
Growth in bacteria
  Bacterial resistance: Chloramphenicol, 25 μg/mL
  Growth temperature: 37°C
  Growth strain: NEB Stable
  Copy number: Low Copy
Gene/Insert
  Gene/Insert name: MevT-MBIS
  Species: Synthetic
  Mutation: N/A
  Cloning method: Gibson Cloning
Terms and licenses: Academic/Nonprofit Terms; Industry Terms: Not Available to Industry
Depositor comments: Please visit https://www.biorxiv.org/content/10.1101/529180v1 for bioRxiv preprint.
How to cite: pJBL6730 was a gift from Julius Lucks (Addgene plasmid # 139155 ; http://n2t.net/addgene:139155 ; RRID:Addgene_139155)
